>Addgene plasmid #21250 | PKC zeta dNPS | addgene partial sequence | sequence record 27062 | SP6 5'-ATTTAGGTGACACTATAG-3'
CTAANCNGCTCGAGCGGCCGCCAGNNNTGATGGATATCTGCAGAATTGGATCCTTAGGCGTAGTCAGGCA
CGTCGTAAGGATAGAATTCCACGGACTCCTCAGCAGACAGCAGAAGCGGGTTGATGTACTCGAAGCCTTC
GAACTCGGACTGGTCGATCCTCTTTATGACGTCCTCATCATCTGGGGTCAGCTGTACGGGCTCGCTGGTG
AACTGCGTGTCGAAGTTGTCCAGGCCATAGTCATCTGTGATCTGGGGCTGGAAGGGAGGCAGGGTCTGCT
TCTTTTCAAGCAGGTCCCAGTCTATGCTTCGGAAGAAGGCATGGGACTTGATGTCGGAAAACCCAGTCTG
CGGCCGGCAGCCAAGCCTCTCTTTGGGATCCTTATTTAAAAATCCTTTCAAGACGTGTGAGGCCTTGACA
GACAGGAAACGGGGAATCCGAATTGGCTTTTCCAGGATAACTTGGAAAAGGTAGTCTTCAGTATTCATGT
CAGGGTTGTCTGTGATGATGTCAAAGGGGGAGCGCCCAGCCATCATCTCAAACATAAGGACACCCAGCGC
CCACCAGTCCACGCTGAACCCGTACTCTTCTCCTCGCAGGATTTCGGGGGCGATATAGTTCGGGGTTCCA
CAAAAAGTGCTTGTTGTGTCGCCGGGGCCTAGGCCTTCCTTGCACATGCCGTAGTCCGTCAGCTTAATGT
GTCCATCGGCATCGAGGAGGACGTTGTCCAGTTTTAGGTCCCNGTAGATGATCCCTCTCTCATGTAGGAN
TTGAGAGCGATACAGATCTCAGCAGCATAGAACTGGCGTGTCCTCTGAAGCTCCTCTGCCTCTGCTGTGG
ANATGAGTCCCCCCGTGANTATCATGACAGAAAACC
