>Addgene plasmid #21250 | PKC zeta dNPS | addgene partial sequence | sequence record 27063 | T7 5'-TAATACGACTCACTATAGGG-3'
CANGACGAGCNGGATCTCGAGGCCCCATGGAATTCAAGCTATACCGAGCCAACGGCCACCTCTTCCAAGC
CAAGCGCTTTAACAGGAGAGCGTACTGTGGCCAGTGCAGCGAAAGGATATGGGGCCTCGCGAGGCAGGGG
TACAGGTGCATCAACTGCAAGCTGCTTGTCCATAAACGCTGCCACGTCCTCGTCCCGCTGACCTGCAGGA
GGCATATGGATTCTGTCATGCCTTCCCAAGAGCCTCCAGTAGATGACAAGAACGATGGTGTAGACCTTCC
TTCAGAAGAAACTGATGGAATTGCTTATATTTCTTCATCTCGGAAACATGACAATATCAAAGATGATTCT
GAGGACCTTAAGCCTGTCATCGATGGGGTGGATGGGATCAAAATCTCTCAGGGGCTGGGGCTGCAAGACT
TTGACCTCATCAGAGTCATCGGGCGTGGAAGCTATGCCAAGGTCCTCCTGGTGCGGTTGAAGAAAAACGA
CCAGATTTACGCCATGAAGGTGGTGAAGAAGGAGCTCGTCCACGACGATGAGGATATCGACTGGGTGCAG
ACAGAGAAGCACGTGTTCGAGCAGGCATCCAGCAACCCCTTCCTGGTTGGCTTACACTCCTGCTTCCAGA
CAACGAGCCGGTTGTTCCTGGTCATCGAGTATGTCAACGGGGGGGACCTCATGTTCCACATGCAGAGGCA
GAGGANCCTTCAAANAAACCCCGCGGGTTCTATGCCTGCTGANNCTGTATCNCTCTCACTTCNTACATGA
GAGAGGATCATCTACCGGGACCTAAACTGGACAACGTCTCCTCGATGCNATGGANCATNAGCTGACGANT
ACGCTGTGCAGGAGGCTAGGCCCGCACCACAGCANTTTTTGAACCGACTNAT
