[The description below was written by a language model from this plasmid's Addgene catalogue record.]
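Description:
PKC zeta dNPS is a mammalian expression plasmid built on the pHACE backbone (about 5.4 kb without insert) that encodes an N-terminally truncated form of rat protein kinase C zeta (Prkcz). The roughly 1.17 kb insert lacks residues 1–203. This removes the N-terminal regulatory portion of the enzyme; the "dNPS" in the name probably denotes deletion of the N-terminus including the pseudosubstrate region, although the record does not spell this out. In PKC isoforms the pseudosubstrate normally occupies the catalytic site and keeps the kinase autoinhibited, so truncations of this type are generally used as constitutively active catalytic-domain mutants. The record itself does not state the activity status of this construct. The fragment was cloned into an EcoRI site that is preserved at both ends, in frame with an HA epitope supplied by the backbone at the C terminus. The tag allows the protein to be detected or immunoprecipitated with anti-HA antibodies.

The plasmid is propagated in E. coli as a high-copy vector under ampicillin selection. It carries a neomycin resistance marker, so transfected mammalian cells can be selected with G418. The promoter driving the insert is not stated. The listed T7 and SP6 sequencing primers indicate that these phage promoter sites flank the cloning region. The associated publication examined the roles of individual PKC isoforms in transcriptional control of cyclin D1 and related genes. The construct therefore fits into a panel of isoform-specific PKC mutants used in transfection experiments to test how PKC zeta signalling affects downstream gene expression. Part of the plasmid was derived from material made in another laboratory.
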