Addgene plasmid #21250: PKC zeta dNPS
Depositing lab: Bernard Weinstein. Publication: Roles of specific isoforms of protein kinase C in the transcriptional control of cyclin D1 and related genes. Soh JW, Weinstein IB. J Biol Chem. 2003 Sep 5. 278(36):34709-16. 10.1074/jbc.M302016200 PubMed 12794082.
Backbone
  Vector backbone: pHACE
  Backbone size w/o insert (bp): 5400
  Vector type: Mammalian Expression
  Selectable markers: Neomycin (select with G418)
Growth in bacteria
  Bacterial resistance: Ampicillin, 100 μg/mL
  Growth temperature: 37°C
  Growth strain: DH5alpha
  Copy number: High Copy
Gene/Insert
  Gene/Insert name: PKC zeta
  Species: R. norvegicus (rat)
  Insert size (bp): 1167
  Mutation: delta 1-203
  GenBank ID: J04532
  Entrez Gene: Prkcz (a.k.a. 14-3-3-zetaisoform, Pkcz, r14-3-3)
  Tag / fusion protein: HA (C terminal on backbone)
  Cloning method: Restriction Enzyme; 5′ cloning site EcoRI (not destroyed); 3′ cloning site EcoRI (not destroyed)
  Sequencing primers: 5′ T7; 3′ SP6
Resource information
  A portion of this plasmid was derived from a plasmid made by: Dr. Y. Ono
Terms and licenses: Academic/Nonprofit Terms; Industry Terms: Not Available to Industry
How to cite: PKC zeta dNPS was a gift from Bernard Weinstein (Addgene plasmid # 21250 ; http://n2t.net/addgene:21250 ; RRID:Addgene_21250)
